>Addgene plasmid #123640 | pUC19-U6-crRNA4n96 | depositor full sequence | sequence record 235874 | pUC19-U6-crRNA4n96 sequence 3096 bps
TCGCGCGTTTCGGTGATGACGGTGAAAACCTCTGACACATGCAGCTCCCGGAGACGGTCACAGCTTGTCT
GTAAGCGGATGCCGGGAGCAGACAAGCCCGTCAGGGCGCGTCAGCGGGTGTTGGCGGGTGTCGGGGCTGG
CTTAACTATGCGGCATCAGAGCAGATTGTACTGAGAGTGCACCATATGCGGTGTGAAATACCGCACAGAT
GCGTAAGGAGAAAATACCGCATCAGGCGCCATTCGCCATTCAGGCTGCGCAACTGTTGGGAAGGGCGATC
GGTGCGGGCCTCTTCGCTATTACGCCAGCTGGCGAAAGGGGGATGTGCTGCAAGGCGATTAAGTTGGGTA
ACGCCAGGGTTTTCCCAGTCACGACGTTGTAAAACGACGGCCAGTGAATTCGAGGGCCTATTTCCCATGA
TTCCTTCATATTTGCATATACGATACAAGGCTGTTAGAGAGATAATTGGAATTAATTTGACTGTAAACAC
AAAGATATTAGTACAAAATACGTGACGTAGAAAGTAATAATTTCTTGGGTAGTTTGCAGTTTTAAAATTA
TGTTTTAAAATGGACTATCATATGCTTACCGTAACTTGAAAGTATTTCGATTTCTTGGCTTTATATATCT
TGTGGAAAGGACGAAACACCGGAACAAAGCACCAGTGGTCTAGTGGTGGAATAGTACCCTGCCACGGTAC
AGACCCGGGTTCGATTCCCGGCTGGTGCAATTTCTACTATGGTAGATAGAGACCGAGAGAGGGTCTCAAA
CAAAGCACCAGTGGTCTAGTGGTGGAATAGTACCCTGCCACGGTACAGACCCGGGTTCGATTCCCGGCTG
GTGCATTTTTTTTTTTAAGCTTGGCGTAATCATGGTCATAGCTGTTTCCTGTGTGAAATTGTTATCCGCT
CACAATTCCACACAACATACGAGCCGGAAGCATAAAGTGTAAAGCCTGGGGTGCCTAATGAGTGAGCTAA
CTCACATTAATTGCGTTGCGCTCACTGCCCGCTTTCCAGTCGGGAAACCTGTCGTGCCAGCTGCATTAAT
GAATCGGCCAACGCGCGGGGAGAGGCGGTTTGCGTATTGGGCGCTCTTCCGCTTCCTCGCTCACTGACTC
GCTGCGCTCGGTCGTTCGGCTGCGGCGAGCGGTATCAGCTCACTCAAAGGCGGTAATACGGTTATCCACA
GAATCAGGGGATAACGCAGGAAAGAACATGTGAGCAAAAGGCCAGCAAAAGGCCAGGAACCGTAAAAAGG
CCGCGTTGCTGGCGTTTTTCCATAGGCTCCGCCCCCCTGACGAGCATCACAAAAATCGACGCTCAAGTCA
GAGGTGGCGAAACCCGACAGGACTATAAAGATACCAGGCGTTTCCCCCTGGAAGCTCCCTCGTGCGCTCT
CCTGTTCCGACCCTGCCGCTTACCGGATACCTGTCCGCCTTTCTCCCTTCGGGAAGCGTGGCGCTTTCTC
ATAGCTCACGCTGTAGGTATCTCAGTTCGGTGTAGGTCGTTCGCTCCAAGCTGGGCTGTGTGCACGAACC
CCCCGTTCAGCCCGACCGCTGCGCCTTATCCGGTAACTATCGTCTTGAGTCCAACCCGGTAAGACACGAC
TTATCGCCACTGGCAGCAGCCACTGGTAACAGGATTAGCAGAGCGAGGTATGTAGGCGGTGCTACAGAGT
TCTTGAAGTGGTGGCCTAACTACGGCTACACTAGAAGAACAGTATTTGGTATCTGCGCTCTGCTGAAGCC
AGTTACCTTCGGAAAAAGAGTTGGTAGCTCTTGATCCGGCAAACAAACCACCGCTGGTAGCGGTGGTTTT
TTTGTTTGCAAGCAGCAGATTACGCGCAGAAAAAAAGGATCTCAAGAAGATCCTTTGATCTTTTCTACGG
GGTCTGACGCTCAGTGGAACGAAAACTCACGTTAAGGGATTTTGGTCATGAGATTATCAAAAAGGATCTT
CACCTAGATCCTTTTAAATTAAAAATGAAGTTTTAAATCAATCTAAAGTATATATGAGTAAACTTGGTCT
GACAGTTACCAATGCTTAATCAGTGAGGCACCTATCTCAGCGATCTGTCTATTTCGTTCATCCATAGTTG
CCTGACTCCCCGTCGTGTAGATAACTACGATACGGGAGGGCTTACCATCTGGCCCCAGTGCTGCAATGAT
ACCGCGTGAGCCACGCTCACCGGCTCCAGATTTATCAGCAATAAACCAGCCAGCCGGAAGGGCCGAGCGC
AGAAGTGGTCCTGCAACTTTATCCGCCTCCATCCAGTCTATTAATTGTTGCCGGGAAGCTAGAGTAAGTA
GTTCGCCAGTTAATAGTTTGCGCAACGTTGTTGCCATTGCTACAGGCATCGTGGTGTCACGCTCGTCGTT
TGGTATGGCTTCATTCAGCTCCGGTTCCCAACGATCAAGGCGAGTTACATGATCCCCCATGTTGTGCAAA
AAAGCGGTTAGCTCCTTCGGTCCTCCGATCGTTGTCAGAAGTAAGTTGGCCGCAGTGTTATCACTCATGG
TTATGGCAGCACTGCATAATTCTCTTACTGTCATGCCATCCGTAAGATGCTTTTCTGTGACTGGTGAGTA
CTCAACCAAGTCATTCTGAGAATAGTGTATGCGGCGACCGAGTTGCTCTTGCCCGGCGTCAATACGGGAT
AATACCGCGCCACATAGCAGAACTTTAAAAGTGCTCATCATTGGAAAACGTTCTTCGGGGCGAAAACTCT
CAAGGATCTTACCGCTGTTGAGATCCAGTTCGATGTAACCCACTCGTGCACCCAACTGATCTTCAGCATC
TTTTACTTTCACCAGCGTTTCTGGGTGAGCAAAAACAGGAAGGCAAAATGCCGCAAAAAAGGGAATAAGG
GCGACACGGAAATGTTGAATACTCATACTCTTCCTTTTTCAATATTATTGAAGCATTTATCAGGGTTATT
GTCTCATGAGCGGATACATATTTGAATGTATTTAGAAAAATAAACAAATAGGGGTTCCGCGCACATTTCC
CCGAAAAGTGCCACCTGACGTCTAAGAAACCATTATTATCATGACATTAACCTATAAAAATAGGCGTATC
ACGAGGCCCTTTCGTC
Features (pLannotate 1.2.2; 13 found; start..end, strand, type, name):
    137..236     +  misc_feature   bom (fragment): basis of mobility region from pBR322
    242..399     -  CDS            lacZα (fragment): LacZα fragment of β-galactosidase; lacZ fragment
    402..642     +  promoter       U6 promoter: RNA polymerase III promoter for human U6 snRNA
    658..728     +  ncRNA          tRNA: Accession: RF00005 - tRNA
    774..844     +  ncRNA          tRNA: Accession: RF00005 - tRNA
    899..915     -  protein_bind   lac operator: The lac repressor binds to the lac operator to inhibit transcription in E. coli. This inhibition can be relieved by adding lactose or isopropyl-β-D-thiogalactopyranoside (IPTG). lac repressor encoded by lacI
    923..953     -  promoter       lac promoter: promoter for the E. coli lac operon
    968..989     -  protein_bind   CAP binding site: CAP binding activates transcription in the presence of cAMP. E. coli catabolite activator protein
   1002..1094    -  CDS            lacI (fragment): lac repressor; lacI; The lac repressor binds to the lac operator to inhibit transcription in E. coli. This inhibition can be relieved by adding lactose or isopropyl-β-D-thiogalactopyranoside (IPTG).
   1277..1865    -  rep_origin     ori: high-copy-number ColE1/pMB1/pBR322/pUC origin of replication
   2036..2896    -  CDS            AmpR: β-lactamase; bla; confers resistance to ampicillin, carbenicillin, and related antibiotics
   2897..3001    -  promoter       AmpR promoter: bla
   3096..35      +  CDS            rop (fragment) (across the origin): Rop protein, which maintains plasmids at low copy number; rop
