>Addgene plasmid #123640 | pUC19-U6-crRNA4n96 | addgene full sequence | sequence record 240585 | Addgene NGS Result
TGGCGAAAGGGGGATGTGCTGCAAGGCGATTAAGTTGGGTAACGCCAGGGTTTTCCCAGTCACGACGTTG
TAAAACGACGGCCAGTGAATTCGAGGGCCTATTTCCCATGATTCCTTCATATTTGCATATACGATACAAG
GCTGTTAGAGAGATAATTGGAATTAATTTGACTGTAAACACAAAGATATTAGTACAAAATACGTGACGTA
GAAAGTAATAATTTCTTGGGTAGTTTGCAGTTTTAAAATTATGTTTTAAAATGGACTATCATATGCTTAC
CGTAACTTGAAAGTATTTCGATTTCTTGGCTTTATATATCTTGTGGAAAGGACGAAACACCGGAACAAAG
CACCAGTGGTCTAGTGGTGGAATAGTACCCTGCCACGGTACAGACCCGGGTTCGATTCCCGGCTGGTGCA
ATTTCTACTATGGTAGATAGAGACCGAGAGAGGGTCTCAAACAAAGCACCAGTGGTCTAGTGGTGGAATA
GTACCCTGCCACGGTACAGACCCGGGTTCGATTCCCGGCTGGTGCATTTTTTTTTTTAAGCTTGGCGTAA
TCATGGTCATAGCTGTTTCCTGTGTGAAATTGTTATCCGCTCACAATTCCACACAACATACGAGCCGGAA
GCATAAAGTGTAAAGCCTGGGGTGCCTAATGAGTGAGCTAACTCACATTAATTGCGTTGCGCTCACTGCC
CGCTTTCCAGTCGGGAAACCTGTCGTGCCAGCTGCATTAATGAATCGGCCAACGCGCGGGGAGAGGCGGT
TTGCGTATTGGGCGCTCTTCCGCTTCCTCGCTCACTGACTCGCTGCGCTCGGTCGTTCGGCTGCGGCGAG
CGGTATCAGCTCACTCAAAGGCGGTAATACGGTTATCCACAGAATCAGGGGATAACGCAGGAAAGAACAT
GTGAGCAAAAGGCCAGCAAAAGGCCAGGAACCGTAAAAAGGCCGCGTTGCTGGCGTTTTTCCATAGGCTC
CGCCCCCCTGACGAGCATCACAAAAATCGACGCTCAAGTCAGAGGTGGCGAAACCCGACAGGACTATAAA
GATACCAGGCGTTTCCCCCTGGAAGCTCCCTCGTGCGCTCTCCTGTTCCGACCCTGCCGCTTACCGGATA
CCTGTCCGCCTTTCTCCCTTCGGGAAGCGTGGCGCTTTCTCATAGCTCACGCTGTAGGTATCTCAGTTCG
GTGTAGGTCGTTCGCTCCAAGCTGGGCTGTGTGCACGAACCCCCCGTTCAGCCCGACCGCTGCGCCTTAT
CCGGTAACTATCGTCTTGAGTCCAACCCGGTAAGACACGACTTATCGCCACTGGCAGCAGCCACTGGTAA
CAGGATTAGCAGAGCGAGGTATGTAGGCGGTGCTACAGAGTTCTTGAAGTGGTGGCCTAACTACGGCTAC
ACTAGAAGAACAGTATTTGGTATCTGCGCTCTGCTGAAGCCAGTTACCTTCGGAAAAAGAGTTGGTAGCT
CTTGATCCGGCAAACAAACCACCGCTGGTAGCGGTGGTTTTTTTGTTTGCAAGCAGCAGATTACGCGCAG
AAAAAAAGGATCTCAAGAAGATCCTTTGATCTTTTCTACGGGGTCTGACGCTCAGTGGAACGAAAACTCA
CGTTAAGGGATTTTGGTCATGAGATTATCAAAAAGGATCTTCACCTAGATCCTTTTAAATTAAAAATGAA
GTTTTAAATCAATCTAAAGTATATATGAGTAAACTTGGTCTGACAGTTACCAATGCTTAATCAGTGAGGC
ACCTATCTCAGCGATCTGTCTATTTCGTTCATCCATAGTTGCCTGACTCCCCGTCGTGTAGATAACTACG
ATACGGGAGGGCTTACCATCTGGCCCCAGTGCTGCAATGATACCGCGAGAGCCACGCTCACCGGCTCCAG
ATTTATCAGCAATAAACCAGCCAGCCGGAAGGGCCGAGCGCAGAAGTGGTCCTGCAACTTTATCCGCCTC
CATCCAGTCTATTAATTGTTGCCGGGAAGCTAGAGTAAGTAGTTCGCCAGTTAATAGTTTGCGCAACGTT
GTTGCCATTGCTACAGGCATCGTGGTGTCACGCTCGTCGTTTGGTATGGCTTCATTCAGCTCCGGTTCCC
AACGATCAAGGCGAGTTACATGATCCCCCATGTTGTGCAAAAAAGCGGTTAGCTCCTTCGGTCCTCCGAT
CGTTGTCAGAAGTAAGTTGGCCGCAGTGTTATCACTCATGGTTATGGCAGCACTGCATAATTCTCTTACT
GTCATGCCATCCGTAAGATGCTTTTCTGTGACTGGTGAGTACTCAACCAAGTCATTCTGAGAATAGTGTA
TGCGGCGACCGAGTTGCTCTTGCCCGGCGTCAATACGGGATAATACCGCGCCACATAGCAGAACTTTAAA
AGTGCTCATCATTGGAAAACGTTCTTCGGGGCGAAAACTCTCAAGGATCTTACCGCTGTTGAGATCCAGT
TCGATGTAACCCACTCGTGCACCCAACTGATCTTCAGCATCTTTTACTTTCACCAGCGTTTCTGGGTGAG
CAAAAACAGGAAGGCAAAATGCCGCAAAAAAGGGAATAAGGGCGACACGGAAATGTTGAATACTCATACT
CTTCCTTTTTCAATATTATTGAAGCATTTATCAGGGTTATTGTCTCATGAGCGGATACATATTTGAATGT
ATTTAGAAAAATAAACAAATAGGGGTTCCGCGCACATTTCCCCGAAAAGTGCCACCTGACGTCTAAGAAA
CCATTATTATCATGACATTAACCTATAAAAATAGGCGTATCACGAGGCCCTTTCGTCTCGCGCGTTTCGG
TGATGACGGTGAAAACCTCTGACACATGCAGCTCCCGGAGACGGTCACAGCTTGTCTGTAAGCGGATGCC
GGGAGCAGACAAGCCCGTCAGGGCGCGTCAGCGGGTGTTGGCGGGTGTCGGGGCTGGCTTAACTATGCGG
CATCAGAGCAGATTGTACTGAGAGTGCACCATATGCGGTGTGAAATACCGCACAGATGCGTAAGGAGAAA
ATACCGCATCAGGCGCCATTCGCCATTCAGGCTGCGCAACTGTTGGGAAGGGCGATCGGTGCGGGCCTCT
TCGCTATTACGCCAGC
Features (pLannotate 1.2.2; 13 found; start..end, strand, type, name):
     93..333     +  promoter       U6 promoter: RNA polymerase III promoter for human U6 snRNA
    349..419     +  ncRNA          tRNA: Accession: RF00005 - tRNA
    465..535     +  ncRNA          tRNA: Accession: RF00005 - tRNA
    590..606     -  protein_bind   lac operator: The lac repressor binds to the lac operator to inhibit transcription in E. coli. This inhibition can be relieved by adding lactose or isopropyl-β-D-thiogalactopyranoside (IPTG). lac repressor encoded by lacI
    614..644     -  promoter       lac promoter: promoter for the E. coli lac operon
    659..680     -  protein_bind   CAP binding site: CAP binding activates transcription in the presence of cAMP. E. coli catabolite activator protein
    693..785     -  CDS            lacI (fragment): lac repressor; lacI; The lac repressor binds to the lac operator to inhibit transcription in E. coli. This inhibition can be relieved by adding lactose or isopropyl-β-D-thiogalactopyranoside (IPTG).
    968..1556    -  rep_origin     ori: high-copy-number ColE1/pMB1/pBR322/pUC origin of replication
   1727..2587    -  CDS            AmpR: β-lactamase; bla; confers resistance to ampicillin, carbenicillin, and related antibiotics
   2588..2692    -  promoter       AmpR promoter: bla
   2787..2822    +  CDS            rop (fragment): Rop protein, which maintains plasmids at low copy number; rop
   2924..3023    +  misc_feature   bom (fragment): basis of mobility region from pBR322
   3029..90      -  CDS            lacZα (fragment) (across the origin): LacZα fragment of β-galactosidase; lacZ fragment
