[The description below was written by a language model from this plasmid's Addgene catalogue record and pLannotate feature annotations shown in this document.]
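Description:
pUC19-U6-crRNA4n96 is a small (about 3.1 kb) crRNA expression plasmid built on a pUC19 backbone in which the BsaI site has been mutated. It is catalogued as a mammalian expression vector for genome editing. It is propagated in E. coli at high copy through the ColE1/pUC-type origin and selected with ampicillin via the β-lactamase gene and its native promoter. Remnants of the pUC19 cloning region remain, namely a lacZα fragment, the lac promoter and operator, and the CAP binding site. Short lacI, rop and bom fragments are also annotated, but these have no role in the construct's intended use. There is no mammalian selection marker or mammalian origin, so it is suited to transient delivery.

The payload is a human U6 RNA polymerase III promoter driving a synthetic Cas12a crRNA scaffold variant designated 4n96, one of a series of engineered direct-repeat scaffolds from a study on improving mammalian editing with new Cas12a orthologs. The scaffold itself is too short to be called by the automated annotation. Downstream of U6, the feature tables show two tRNA-like elements of about 70 nt separated by a short gap. In comparable designs, flanking tRNAs are cleaved by endogenous processing enzymes to release a defined guide RNA, but the record does not state this function here. Removal of the backbone BsaI site suggests that spacers may be inserted by BsaI-based cloning, although the record does not describe this and lists only ligation-independent cloning as the method. No target spacer is specified and no nuclease is encoded, so a Cas12a must be supplied separately. The depositor and sequencing-derived records are the same length and carry identical features, differing only in their start coordinate.
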