Addgene plasmid #123640: pUC19-U6-crRNA4n96
Purpose: Mammalian expression, Genome editing, gRNA scaffold
Depositing lab: Wei Li. Depositing organization: Institute of Zoology, Chinese Academy of Sciences. Publication: Enhanced mammalian genome editing by new Cas12a orthologs with optimized crRNA scaffolds. Teng F, Li J, Cui T, Xu K, Guo L, Gao Q, Feng G, Chen C, Han D, Zhou Q, Li W. Genome Biol. 2019 Feb 5;20(1):15. doi: 10.1186/s13059-019-1620-8. PubMed 30717767.
Backbone
  Vector backbone: pUC19, BsaI site mutated
  Vector type: Mammalian Expression
Growth in bacteria
  Bacterial resistance: Ampicillin, 100 μg/mL
  Growth temperature: 37°C
  Growth strain: DH5alpha
  Copy number: High Copy
Gene/Insert
  Gene/Insert name: crRNA scaffold 4n96 (alt name: crRNA4n96)
  gRNA/shRNA sequence: ATTTCTACTATgGTAGAT
  Species: Synthetic
  Cloning method: Ligation Independent Cloning
Terms and licenses: Academic/Nonprofit Terms; Industry Terms: Not Available to Industry
How to cite: pUC19-U6-crRNA4n96 was a gift from Wei Li (Addgene plasmid # 123640 ; http://n2t.net/addgene:123640 ; RRID:Addgene_123640)
